Addgene plasmid #55079: mCherry-MCPA2-C-18
Purpose: Localization: Actin Capping Protein , Excitation: 587, Emission: 610
Depositing lab: Michael Davidson. Depositing organization: Florida State University, Tallahassee.
Backbone
  Vector backbone: mCherry-C1
  Backbone size w/o insert (bp): 4750
  Vector type: Mammalian Expression
  Selectable markers: Neomycin (select with G418)
Growth in bacteria
  Bacterial resistance: Kanamycin, 50 μg/mL
  Growth temperature: 37°C
  Growth strain: DH5alpha
  Copy number: High Copy
Gene/Insert
  Gene/Insert name: MCPA2 (alt names: Mouse capping protein alpha 2; NM_007604.2)
  Species: M. musculus (mouse)
  Promoter: CMV
  Tag / fusion protein: mCherry (N terminal on backbone)
  Cloning method: Unknown
  Sequencing primers: 5′ CMV-F; 3′ SV40pA-R
Terms and licenses: Academic/Nonprofit Terms; Industry Terms: Not Available to Industry
Depositor comments: M. musculus (mouse) capping protein alpha 2. Excitation = 587; Emission = 610
How to cite: mCherry-MCPA2-C-18 was a gift from Michael Davidson (Addgene plasmid # 55079 ; http://n2t.net/addgene:55079 ; RRID:Addgene_55079)
