[The description below was written by a language model from this plasmid's Addgene catalogue record.]
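Description:
mCherry-MCPA2-C-18 is a mammalian expression plasmid built on the mCherry-C1 backbone (about 4.75 kb without the insert). It encodes mouse actin capping protein alpha 2 (MCPA2) fused to the red fluorescent protein mCherry. The fusion is driven by the CMV promoter, which gives strong constitutive expression in most mammalian cell lines. The fluorescent protein comes from the backbone and sits at the N-terminus, so the capping protein subunit lies downstream of mCherry. The "C-18" in the name probably refers to this C-type fusion orientation and to a linker between the two parts, but the record does not explain it. The listed 3′ sequencing primer indicates that an SV40 polyadenylation signal follows the coding region.

The plasmid is maintained in bacteria at high copy number under kanamycin selection. In mammalian cells, a neomycin resistance marker allows G418 selection of stable transfectants. No feature table is provided and the cloning method is recorded as unknown, so the origins of replication, the exact junctions and the linker composition cannot be confirmed from the record.

The stated purpose is localization. The construct serves as a fluorescent marker for actin capping protein, which binds the barbed ends of actin filaments and regulates their growth. The fusion therefore lets researchers visualise the protein's distribution and dynamics in transfected cells by fluorescence microscopy. mCherry is recorded with excitation at 587 nm and emission at 610 nm, which makes it suitable for multicolour imaging alongside green or cyan fluorescent probes.
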