>Addgene plasmid #55079 | mCherry-MCPA2-C-18 | depositor partial sequence | sequence record 85463 | insert sequence
AGATCCGCTAGCGCTACCGGTCGCCACCATGGTGAGCAAGGGCGAGGAGGATAACATGGCCATCATCAAG
GAGTTCATGCGCTTCAAGGTGCACATGGAGGGCTCCGTGAACGGCCACGAGTTCGAGATCGAGGGCGAGG
GCGAGGGCCGCCCCTACGAGGGCACCCAGACCGCCAAGCTGAAGGTGACCAAGGGTGGCCCCCTGCCCTT
CGCCTGGGACATCCTGTCCCCTCAGTTCATGTACGGCTCCAAGGCCTACGTGAAGCACCCCGCCGACATC
CCCGACTACTTGAAGCTGTCCTTCCCCGAGGGCTTCAAGTGGGAGCGCGTGATGAACTTCGAGGACGGCG
GCGTGGTGACCGTGACCCAGGACTCCTCCCTGCAGGACGGCGAGTTCATCTACAAGGTGAAGCTGCGCGG
CACCAACTTCCCCTCCGACGGCCCCGTAATGCAGAAGAAGACCATGGGCTGGGAGGCCTCCTCCGAGCGG
ATGTACCCCGAGGACGGCGCCCTGAAGGGCGAGATCAAGCAGAGGCTGAAGCTGAAGGACGGCGGCCACT
ACGACGCTGAGGTCAAGACCACCTACAAGGCCAAGAAGCCCGTGCAGCTGCCCGGCGCCTACAACGTCAA
CATCAAGTTGGACATCACCTCCCACAACGAGGACTACACCATCGTGGAACAGTACGAACGCGCCGAGGGC
CGCCACTCCACCGGCGGCATGGACGAGCTGTACAAGTCCGGACTCAGATCTAGTAGCGGAGGTAGCGCAT
CCGGCGGAAGCGGAGGAAGCGCGGATCTGGAGGAGCAGTTGTCCGATGAGGAGAAGGTTCGTATAGCAGC
AAAATTCATCATTCACGCCCCTCCTGGAGAATTTAATGAGGTTTTTAATGATGTTCGACTATTGCTTAAT
AATGATAATCTTCTCAGGGAAGGAGCCGCACATGCATTTGCACAGTATAACCTGGACCAGTTTACACCAG
TAAAAATTGAAGGCTATGAAGATCAGGTTTTGATAACAGAACATGGAGACTTGGGAAATGGAAAATTTTT
GGATCCAAAAAACAGAATCTGTTTCAAATTTGATCATTTAAGAAAGGAAGCAACTGATCCAAGGCCCTAC
GAAGCAGAAAATGCCATTGAATCCTGGAGAACTTCAGTAGAAACTGCACTGCGAGCTTATGTAAAAGAGC
ATTATCCGAATGGGGTCTGCACTGTGTATGGCAAAAAAGTAGATGGGCAGCAAACCATTATTGCATGCAT
AGAAAGCCATCAGTTTCAAGCAAAAAACTTTTGGAATGGTCGTTGGAGGTCAGAGTGGAAGTTTACAGTC
ACTCCTTCCACCACACAGGTGGTTGGCATTTTGAAAATTCAGGTTCATTATTATGAAGATGGTAATGTTC
AGCTAGTGAGTCATAAAGATATACAAGATTCCCTCACAGTATCTAATGAGGTGCAAACAGCAAAAGAATT
TATAAAGATTGTAGAAGCTGCAGAAAATGAATACCAGACTGCCATCAGTGAGAATTATCAGACGATGTCG
GACACTACCTTCAAAGCCTTACGTCGACAGTTGCCAGTGACACGTACTAAGATCGACTGGAACAAGATCC
TTAGCTACAAGATTGGCAAAGAGATGCAGAATGCATAAGAATTCTGCAGTCGACGGTACCGCGGGCCCGG
GATCCACCGGATCTAGATAACTGATCATAAT
